Addgene plasmid #17803: pcDNA3HA-ErbB4CTF
Depositing lab: Marius Sudol. Depositing organization: Icahn School of Medicine at Mount Sinai. Publication: WW domain-containing protein YAP associates with ErbB-4 and acts as a co-transcriptional activator for the carboxyl-terminal fragment of ErbB-4 that translocates to the nucleus. Komuro A, Nagai M, Navin NE, Sudol M. J Biol Chem. 2003 Aug 29. 278(35):33334-41. 10.1074/jbc.M305597200 PubMed 12807903.
Backbone
  Vector backbone: pcDNA3HA
  Backbone size w/o insert (bp): 5300
  Vector type: Mammalian Expression
Growth in bacteria
  Bacterial resistance: Ampicillin, 100 μg/mL
  Growth temperature: 37°C
  Growth strain: DH5alpha
  Copy number: High Copy
Gene/Insert
  Gene/Insert name: ErbB4 (alt name: HER4)
  Species: H. sapiens (human)
  Insert size (bp): 1850
  Mutation: Carboxy-terminal fragment, amino acids 676-1292
  GenBank ID: NM_001042599
  Entrez Gene: ERBB4 (a.k.a. ALS19, HER4, p180erbB4)
  Tag / fusion protein: HA (N terminal on insert)
  Cloning method: Restriction Enzyme
  Sequencing primers: 5′ N/A
Terms and licenses: Academic/Nonprofit Terms; Industry Terms: Not Available to Industry
How to cite: pcDNA3HA-ErbB4CTF was a gift from Marius Sudol (Addgene plasmid # 17803 ; http://n2t.net/addgene:17803 ; RRID:Addgene_17803)
