[The description below was written by a language model from this plasmid's Addgene catalogue record.]
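Description:
pcDNA3HA-ErbB4CTF is a mammalian expression plasmid built on pcDNA3HA, a backbone of about 5.3 kb derived from pcDNA3 and adapted to add a haemagglutinin (HA) epitope tag. It is propagated in E. coli as a high-copy plasmid under ampicillin selection. The record provides no feature table and does not name the promoter, polyadenylation signal, or any mammalian selection marker. pcDNA3-family vectors conventionally use a CMV immediate-early promoter and carry a neomycin resistance cassette, but neither element is confirmed for this construct.

The insert is an approximately 1.85 kb fragment of human ERBB4 (HER4), a receptor tyrosine kinase of the EGF receptor family. It encodes only the carboxy-terminal fragment, amino acids 676–1292, with the HA tag fused at its N terminus, and was introduced by restriction enzyme cloning. This truncation leaves out the extracellular ligand-binding region, so the product represents the intracellular portion of the receptor. The HA tag allows the fragment to be detected or immunoprecipitated with anti-HA antibodies.

According to the associated publication title, the ErbB-4 carboxy-terminal fragment translocates to the nucleus, and the WW domain-containing protein YAP associates with ErbB-4 and acts as a co-transcriptional activator for this fragment. The plasmid is therefore suited to expressing the fragment directly in transfected mammalian cells, without relying on processing of the full-length receptor. Typical applications would include studying its subcellular localisation, its interaction with partners such as YAP, and its activity in transcriptional assays.
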