>Addgene plasmid #17803 | pcDNA3HA-ErbB4CTF | addgene partial sequence | sequence record 23729 | 17803 with CMV-F
CTGGGGNNTTAGCAGAGCTCTCTGGCTACTAGAAGAACCCACTGCTTACTGGCTTATCGAAATTAATACG
ACTCACTATAGGGAGACCCAAGCTTGCCGCCACCATGGTCTATCCTTATGACGTCCCTGATTATGCCGAA
TTCTGCAGATATCCATCACACTGGCGGCCGCTCAGAAGGAAGAGCATCAAAAAGAAAAGAGCCTTGAGAA
GATTCTTGGAAACAGAGTTGGTGGAACCATTAACTCCCAGTGGCACAGCACCCAATCAAGCTCAACTTCG
TATTTTGAAAGAAACTGAGCTGAAGAGGGTAAAAGTCCTTGGCTCAGGTGCTTTTGGAACGGTTTATAAA
GGTATTTGGGTACCTGAAGGAGAAACTGTGAAGATTCCTGTGGCTATTAAGATTCTTAATGAGACAACTG
GTCCCAAGGCAAATGTGGAGTTCATGGATGAAGCTCTGATCATGGCAAGTATGGATCATCCACACCTAGT
CCGGTTGCTGGGTGTGTGTCTGAGCCCAACCATCCAGCTGGTTACTCAACTTATGCCCCATGGCTGCCTG
TTGGAGTATGTCCACGAGCACAAGGATAACATTGGATCACAACTGCTGCTTAACTGGTGTGTCCAGATAG
CTAAGGGAATGATGTACCTGGAAGAAAGACGACTCGTTCATCGGGATTTGGCAGCCCGTAATGTCTTAGT
GAATCNCCAAACATGTGAAATCACAGATTGGGGCTACCCAACTCTTGNAGGAATGAAAANANACATGCTG
TGGAGNAAATGCCCNTTAATGGA
